Addgene plasmid #133889: Flag-Gsdmd-NT C77A
Purpose: Expresses Gsdmd-NT mutant in mammalian cells
Depositing lab: Judy Lieberman. Depositing organization: Boston Children's Hospital. Publication: Inflammasome-activated gasdermin D causes pyroptosis by forming membrane pores. Liu X, Zhang Z, Ruan J, Pan Y, Magupalli VG, Wu H, Lieberman J. Nature. 2016 Jul 6;535(7610):153-8. doi: 10.1038/nature18629. PubMed 27383986.
Backbone
  Vector backbone: pFlag-CMV-4
  Vector type: Mammalian Expression
Growth in bacteria
  Bacterial resistance: Ampicillin, 100 μg/mL
  Growth temperature: 37°C
  Growth strain: DH5alpha
  Copy number: High Copy
Gene/Insert
  Gene/Insert name: Gsdmd-NT
  Species: M. musculus (mouse)
  Cloning method: Restriction Enzyme; 5′ cloning site NotI (not destroyed); 3′ cloning site XbaI (not destroyed)
  Sequencing primers: 5′ CMV-F
Terms and licenses: Academic/Nonprofit Terms; Industry Terms: Not Available to Industry
How to cite: Flag-Gsdmd-NT C77A was a gift from Judy Lieberman (Addgene plasmid # 133889 ; http://n2t.net/addgene:133889 ; RRID:Addgene_133889)
