[The description below was written by a language model from this plasmid's Addgene catalogue record and pLannotate feature annotations shown in this document.]
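Description:
Flag-Gsdmd-NT C77A is a mammalian expression plasmid built on the pFlag-CMV-4 backbone that produces a FLAG-tagged, point-mutated N-terminal fragment of mouse gasdermin D. It is propagated in E. coli as a high-copy plasmid through a ColE1/pUC-type origin and selected with ampicillin via the β-lactamase gene. An f1 origin is also present, along with small remnants of lac regulatory elements, lacZα and a T7 promoter that are typical backbone carry-over rather than functional parts of the design.

The expression cassette consists of the human cytomegalovirus immediate early enhancer and promoter, a short FLAG epitope coding segment (annotated as a partial match to 3xFLAG), the Gsdmd-NT insert cloned between NotI and XbaI sites, and the human growth hormone polyadenylation signal. The tag sits upstream of the insert, so the protein should carry an N-terminal FLAG epitope for detection or immunoprecipitation. Downstream, an SV40 enhancer/early promoter drives a neomycin phosphotransferase gene followed by an SV40 poly(A) signal, which would in principle allow G418 selection of transfected mammalian cells. Adjacent ble and str sequences appear to be carried along with the neo region.

The gasdermin D N-terminal fragment is normally released by inflammatory caspase cleavage and drives pyroptosis. The name indicates a cysteine-to-alanine substitution at residue 77, though the record does not describe its functional effect. The construct is intended for expressing this mutant in mammalian cells, presumably for comparison with the unmutated fragment in studies of pyroptotic pore formation.
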