Features (pLannotate 1.2.2; 22 found; start..end, strand, type, name):
    301..680     +  enhancer       CMV enhancer: human cytomegalovirus immediate early enhancer
    682..881     +  promoter       CMV promoter: human cytomegalovirus (CMV) immediate early promoter
    927..947     +  CDS            3xFLAG (fragment): three tandem FLAG® epitope tags
    964..1791    +  CDS            Gsdmd (fragment): GSDMD_MOUSE - Also known as Gsdmdc1. Experimental evidence at protein level: Swiss-Prot protein existence level 1. [Gasdermin-D, N-terminal]: Promotes pyroptosis in response to microbial infection and danger signals (PubMed:26375003, PubMed:26375259, PubMed:26611636, PubMed:27383986, PubMed:27385778, PubMed:27418190, PubMed:32820063). Produced by the cleavage of gasdermin-D by inflammatory caspases CASP1 or CASP4/CASP11 in response to canonical, as well as non-canonical (such as cytosolic LPS) inflammasome activators (PubMed:26375003, PubMed:26375259, PubMed:26611636, PubMed:27383986, PubMed:2
   1808..2430    +  polyA_signal   hGH poly(A) signal: human growth hormone polyadenylation signal
   2472..2769    +  promoter       SV40 promoter: SV40 enhancer and early promoter
   2823..3614    +  CDS            neo: KKA2_KLEPN - Also known as kan, nptII. Experimental evidence at protein level: Swiss-Prot protein existence level 1. Resistance to kanamycin, neomycin, paromomycin, ribostamycin, butirosin and gentamicin B. From Klebsiella pneumoniae.
   3638..4015    +  CDS            ble: BLE_KLEPN - Experimental evidence at protein level: Swiss-Prot protein existence level 1. Binding protein with a strong affinity to the bleomycin family of antibiotics. Binds to CL990; an antimitotic-antibiotic compound. From Klebsiella pneumoniae.
   4057..4116    +  CDS            str (fragment): STR_KLEPN - Protein inferred from homology: Swiss-Prot protein existence level 3. The aminoglycoside phosphotransferases achieve inactivation of their antibiotic substrates by phosphorylation. From Klebsiella pneumoniae.
   4139..4162    -  rep_origin     CloDF13 ori (fragment): Plasmids containing the CloDF13 (CDF) origin of replication can be propagated in E. coli cells that contain additional plasmids with compatible origins.
   4163..4246    +  CDS            large T antigen (fragment): large T antigen from SV40 (simian virus 40)
   4269..4403    +  polyA_signal   SV40 poly(A) signal: SV40 polyadenylation signal
   4409..4427    -  promoter       T7 promoter: promoter for bacteriophage T7 RNA polymerase
   4465..4481    -  protein_bind   lac operator: The lac repressor binds to the lac operator to inhibit transcription in E. coli. This inhibition can be relieved by adding lactose or isopropyl-β-D-thiogalactopyranoside (IPTG). lac repressor encoded by lacI
   4489..4519    -  promoter       lac promoter: promoter for the E. coli lac operon
   4534..4555    -  protein_bind   CAP binding site: CAP binding activates transcription in the presence of cAMP. E. coli catabolite activator protein
   4568..4660    -  CDS            lacI (fragment): lac repressor; lacI; The lac repressor binds to the lac operator to inhibit transcription in E. coli. This inhibition can be relieved by adding lactose or isopropyl-β-D-thiogalactopyranoside (IPTG).
   4843..5431    -  rep_origin     ori: high-copy-number ColE1/pMB1/pBR322/pUC origin of replication
   5602..6462    -  CDS            AmpR: β-lactamase; bla; confers resistance to ampicillin, carbenicillin, and related antibiotics
   6463..6567    -  promoter       AmpR promoter: bla
   6594..7022    +  rep_origin     f1 ori (sequence partly withheld): f1 bacteriophage origin of replication; arrow indicates direction of (+) strand synthesis
   7053..141     -  CDS            lacZα (fragment) (across the origin): LacZα fragment of β-galactosidase; lacZ fragment
>Addgene plasmid #133889 | Flag-Gsdmd-NT C77A | addgene full sequence | sequence record 266225 | Addgene NGS Result
TGCGCAACTGTTGGGAAGGGCGATCGGTGCGGGCCTCTTCGCTATTACGCCAGCTGGCGAAAGGGGGATG
TGCTGCAAGGCGATTAAGTTGGGTAACGCCAGGGTTTTCCCAGTCACGACGTTGTAAAACGACGGCCAGT
GCCAAGCTGATCTATACATTGAATCAATATTGGCAATTAGCCATATTAGTCATTGGTTATATAGCATAAA
TCAATATTGGCTATTGGCCATTGCATACGTTGTATCTATATCATAATATGTACATTTATATTGGCTCATG
TCCAATATGACCGCCATGTTGACATTGATTATTGACTAGTTATTAATAGTAATCAATTACGGGGTCATTA
GTTCATAGCCCATATATGGAGTTCCGCGTTACATAACTTACGGTAAATGGCCCGCCTGGCTGACCGCCCA
ACGACCCCCGCCCATTGACGTCAATAATGACGTATGTTCCCATAGTAACGCCAATAGGGACTTTCCATTG
ACGTCAATGGGTGGAGTATTTACGGTAAACTGCCCACTTGGCAGTACATCAAGTGTATCATATGCCAAGT
CCGCCCCCTATTGACGTCAATGACGGTAAATGGCCCGCCTGGCATTATGCCCAGTACATGACCTTACGGG
ACTTTCCTACTTGGCAGTACATCTACGTATTAGTCATCGCTATTACCATGGTGATGCGGTTTTGGCAGTA
CACCAATGGGCGTGGATAGCGGTTTGACTCACGGGGATTTCCAAGTCTCCACCCCATTGACGTCAATGGG
AGTTTGTTTTGGCACCAAAATCAACGGGACTTTCCAAAATGTCGTAATAACCCCGCCCCGTTGACGCAAA
TGGGCGGTAGGCGTGTACGGTGGGAGGTCTATATAAGCAGAGCTCGTTTAGTGAACCGTCAGAATTAATT
CAGATCGATCTACCATGGACTACAAAGACGATGACGACAAGCTTGCGGCCGCAATGCCATCGGCCTTTGA
GAAAGTGGTCAAGAATGTGATCAAGGAGGTAAGCGGCAGCAGAGGCGATCTCATTCCGGTGGACAGCCTG
CGGAACTCCACCAGCTTCAGGCCCTACTGCCTTCTGAACAGGAAATTTTCAAGCTCAAGGTTCTGGAAAC
CCCGTTATTCATGTGTCAACCTGTCAATCAAGGACATCCTGGAGCCCAGTGCTCCAGAACCAGAACCGGA
GGCTTTTGGCTCCTTCAAAGTCTCTGATGTCGTCGATGGGAACATTCAGGGCAGAGTGATGTTGTCAGGC
ATGGGAGAAGGGAAAATTTCTGGTGGGGCTGCAGTGTCTGACAGTTCCAGTGCCTCCATGAATGTGTGTA
TACTGCGTGTGACTCAGAAGACCTGGGAGACCATGCAGCATGAAAGGCACCTTCAGCAGCCTGAGAACAA
AATCCTGCAACAGCTTCGGAGTCGTGGGGATGACCTGTTTGTGGTGACCGAGGTGCTGCAGACAAAGGAG
GAAGTGCAGATCACTGAGGTCCACAGCCAAGAGGGCTCAGGCCAGTTTACGCTGCCTGGAGCTTTATGCT
TGAAGGGTGAAGGCAAGGGCCACCAAAGCCGGAAGAAGATGGTGACCATTCCTGCAGGCAGCATCCTGGC
ATTCCGAGTGGCCCAACTGCTTATTGGCTCTAAATGGGATATCCTTCTCGTCTCAGATGAGAAACAGAGG
ACCTTTGAGCCCTCCTCAGGTGACAGAAAAGCAGTGGGCCAGAGGCACCATGGCCTCAATGTGCTTGCTG
CGCTTTGTTCCATCGGAAAGCAGCTCAGTCTCCTGTCAGATTAGTCTAGAGGATCCCGGGTGGCATCCCT
GTGACCCCTCCCCAGTGCCTCTCCTGGCCCTGGAAGTTGCCACTCCAGTGCCCACCAGCCTTGTCCTAAT
AAAATTAAGTTGCATCATTTTGTCTGACTAGGTGTCCTTCTATAATATTATGGGGTGGAGGGGGGTGGTA
TGGAGCAAGGGGCAAGTTGGGAAGACAACCTGTAGGGCCTGCGGGGTCTATTGGGAACCAAGCTGGAGTG
CAGTGGCACAATCTTGGCTCACTGCAATCTCCGCCTCCTGGGTTCAAGCGATTCTCCTGCCTCAGCCTCC
CGAGTTGTTGGGATTCCAGGCATGCATGACCAGGCTCAGCTAATTTTTGTTTTTTTGGTAGAGACGGGGT
TTCACCATATTGGCCAGGCTGGTCTCCAACTCCTAATCTCAGGTGATCTACCCACCTTGGCCTCCCAAAT
TGCTGGGATTACAGGCGTGAACCACTGCTCCCTTCCCTGTCCTTCTGATTTTAAAATAACTATACCAGCA
GGAGGACGTCCAGACACAGCATAGGCTACCTGGCCATGCCCAACCGGTGGGACATTTGAGTTGCTTGCTT
GGCACTGTCCTCTCATGCGTTGGGTCCACTCAGTAGATGCCTGTTGAATTGGGTACGCGGCCAGCTTGGC
TGTGGAATGTGTGTCAGTTAGGGTGTGGAAAGTCCCCAGGCTCCCCAGCAGGCAGAAGTATGCAAAGCAT
GCATCTCAATTAGTCAGCAACCAGGTGTGGAAAGTCCCCAGGCTCCCCAGCAGGCAGAAGTATGCAAAGC
ATGCATCTCAATTAGTCAGCAACCATAGTCCCGCCCCTAACTCCGCCCATCCCGCCCCTAACTCCGCCCA
GTTCCGCCCATTCTCCGCCCCATGGCTGACTAATTTTTTTTATTTATGCAGAGGCCGAGGCCGCCTCGGC
CTCTGAGCTATTCCAGAAGTAGTGAGGAGGCTTTTTTGGAGGAATTGATCAGCTTGGGATCTGATCAAGA
GACAGGATGAGGATCGTTTCGCATGATTGAACAAGATGGATTGCACGCAGGTTCTCCGGCCGCTTGGGTG
GAGAGGCTATTCGGCTATGACTGGGCACAACAGACAATCGGCTGCTCTGATGCCGCCGTGTTCCGGCTGT
CAGCGCAGGGGCGCCCGGTTCTTTTTGTCAAGACCGACCTGTCCGGTGCCCTGAATGAACTGCAGGACGA
GGCAGCGCGGCTATCGTGGCTGGCCACGACGGGCGTTCCTTGCGCAGCTGTGCTCGACGTTGTCACTGAA
GCGGGAAGGGACTGGCTGCTATTGGGCGAAGTGCCGGGGCAGGATCTCCTGTCATCTCACCTTGCTCCTG
CCGAGAAAGTATCCATCATGGCTGATGCAATGCGGCGGCTGCATACGCTTGATCCGGCTACCTGCCCATT
CGACCACCAAGCGAAACATCGCATCGAGCGAGCACGTACTCGGATGGAAGCCGGTCTTGTCGATCAGGAT
GATCTGGACGAAGAGCATCAGGGGCTCGCGCCAGCCGAACTGTTCGCCAGGCTCAAGGCGCGCATGCCCG
ACGGCGAGGATCTCGTCGTGACCCATGGCGATGCCTGCTTGCCGAATATCATGGTGGAAAATGGCCGCTT
TTCTGGATTCATCGACTGTGGCCGGCTGGGTGTGGCGGACCGCTATCAGGACATAGCGTTGGCTACCCGT
GATATTGCTGAAGAGCTTGGCGGCGAATGGGCTGACCGCTTCCTCGTGCTTTACGGTATCGCCGCTCCCG
ATTCGCAGCGCATCGCCTTCTATCGCCTTCTTGACGAGTTCTTCTGAGCGGGACTCTGGGGTTCGAAATG
ACCGACCAAGCGACGCCCAACCTGCCATCACGAGATTTCGATTCCACCGCCGCCTTCTATGAAAGGTTGG
GCTTCGGAATCGTTTTCCGGGACGCCGGCTGGATGATCCTCCAGCGCGGGGATCTCATGCTGGAGTTCTT
CGCCCACCCCGGGCTCGATCCCCTCGCGAGTTGGTTCAGCTGCTGCCTGAGGCTGGACGACCTCGCGGAG
TTCTACCGGCAGTGCAAATCCGTCGGCATCCAGGAAACCAGCAGCGGCTATCCGCGCATCCATGCCCCCG
AACTGCAGGAGTGGGGAGGCACGATGGCCGCTTTGGTCGACCCGGACGGGACGCTCCTGCGCCTGATACA
GAACGAATTGCTTGCAGGCATCTCATGAGTGTGTCTTCCCGTTTTCCGCCTGAGGTCACTGCGTGGATGG
AGCGCTGGCGCCTGCTGCGCGACGGCGAGCTGCTCACCACCCACTCGCCAAGCTGGAACCGTAAAAAGGC
CGCGTTGCTGGCGTTTTTCCATAGGCTCCGCCGATCATAATCAGCCATACCACATTTGTAGAGGTTTTAC
TTGCTTTAAAAAACCTCCCACACCTCCCCCTGAACCTGAAACATAAAATGAATGCAATTGTTGTTGTTAA
CTTGTTTATTGCAGCTTATAATGGTTACAAATAAAGCAATAGCATCACAAATTTCACAAATAAAGCATTT
TTTTCACTGCATTCTAGTTGTGGTTTGTCCAAACTCATCAATGTATCTTATCATGTCTGGATCAATTCCC
TATAGTGAGTCGTATTAAATTCGTAATCATGTCATAGCTGTTTCCTGTGTGAAATTGTTATCCGCTCACA
ATTCCACACAACATACGAGCCGGAAGCATAAAGTGTAAAGCCTGGGGTGCCTAATGAGTGAGCTAACTCA
CATTAATTGCGTTGCGCTCACTGCCCGCTTTCCAGTCGGGAAACCTGTCGTGCCAGCTGCATTAATGAAT
CGGCCAACGCGCGGGGAGAGGCGGTTTGCGTATTGGGCGCTCTTCCGCTTCCTCGCTCACTGACTCGCTG
CGCTCGGTCGTTCGGCTGCGGCGAGCGGTATCAGCTCACTCAAAGGCGGTAATACGGTTATCCACAGAAT
CAGGGGATAACGCAGGAAAGAACATGTGAGCAAAAGGCCAGCAAAAGGCCAGGAACCGTAAAAAGGCCGC
GTTGCTGGCGTTTTTCCATAGGCTCCGCCCCCCTGACGAGCATCACAAAAATCGACGCTCAAGTCAGAGG
TGGCGAAACCCGACAGGACTATAAAGATACCAGGCGTTTCCCCCTGGAAGCTCCCTCGTGCGCTCTCCTG
TTCCGACCCTGCCGCTTACCGGATACCTGTCCGCCTTTCTCCCTTCGGGAAGCGTGGCGCTTTCTCATAG
CTCACGCTGTAGGTATCTCAGTTCGGTGTAGGTCGTTCGCTCCAAGCTGGGCTGTGTGCACGAACCCCCC
GTTCAGCCCGACCGCTGCGCCTTATCCGGTAACTATCGTCTTGAGTCCAACCCGGTAAGACACGACTTAT
CGCCACTGGCAGCAGCCACTGGTAACAGGATTAGCAGAGCGAGGTATGTAGGCGGTGCTACAGAGTTCTT
GAAGTGGTGGCCTAACTACGGCTACACTAGAAGAACAGTATTTGGTATCTGCGCTCTGCTGAAGCCAGTT
ACCTTCGGAAAAAGAGTTGGTAGCTCTTGATCCGGCAAACAAACCACCGCTGGTAGCGGTGGTTTTTTTG
TTTGCAAGCAGCAGATTACGCGCAGAAAAAAAGGATCTCAAGAAGATCCTTTGATCTTTTCTACGGGGTC
TGACGCTCAGTGGAACGAAAACTCACGTTAAGGGATTTTGGTCATGAGATTATCAAAAAGGATCTTCACC
TAGATCCTTTTAAATTAAAAATGAAGTTTTAAATCAATCTAAAGTATATATGAGTAAACTTGGTCTGACA
GTTACCAATGCTTAATCAGTGAGGCACCTATCTCAGCGATCTGTCTATTTCGTTCATCCATAGTTGCCTG
ACTCCCCGTCGTGTAGATAACTACGATACGGGAGGGCTTACCATCTGGCCCCAGTGCTGCAATGATACCG
CGAGACCCACGCTCACCGGCTCCAGATTTATCAGCAATAAACCAGCCAGCCGGAAGGGCCGAGCGCAGAA
GTGGTCCTGCAACTTTATCCGCCTCCATCCAGTCTATTAATTGTTGCCGGGAAGCTAGAGTAAGTAGTTC
GCCAGTTAATAGTTTGCGCAACGTTGTTGCCATTGCTACAGGCATCGTGGTGTCACGCTCGTCGTTTGGT
ATGGCTTCATTCAGCTCCGGTTCCCAACGATCAAGGCGAGTTACATGATCCCCCATGTTGTGCAAAAAAG
CGGTTAGCTCCTTCGGTCCTCCGATCGTTGTCAGAAGTAAGTTGGCCGCAGTGTTATCACTCATGGTTAT
GGCAGCACTGCATAATTCTCTTACTGTCATGCCATCCGTAAGATGCTTTTCTGTGACTGGTGAGTACTCA
ACCAAGTCATTCTGAGAATAGTGTATGCGGCGACCGAGTTGCTCTTGCCCGGCGTCAATACGGGATAATA
CCGCGCCACATAGCAGAACTTTAAAAGTGCTCATCATTGGAAAACGTTCTTCGGGGCGAAAACTCTCAAG
GATCTTACCGCTGTTGAGATCCAGTTCGATGTAACCCACTCGTGCACCCAACTGATCTTCAGCATCTTTT
ACTTTCACCAGCGTTTCTGGGTGAGCAAAAACAGGAAGGCAAAATGCCGCAAAAAAGGGAATAAGGGCGA
CACGGAAATGTTGAATACTCATACTCTTCCTTTTTCAATATTATTGAAGCATTTATCAGGGTTATTGTCT
CATGAGCGGATACATATTTGAATGTATTTAGAAAAATAAACAAATAGGGGTTCCGCGCACATTTCCCCGA
AAAGTGCCACCTG
[124 nt withheld, positions 6594-6717]
C
[91 nt withheld, positions 6719-6809]
A
[49 nt withheld, positions 6811-6859]
CCTTTGACGTTGGAGTCCACGTTCTTT
[37 nt withheld, positions 6887-6923]
ACCCTATCTCGGTCTATTCTTTTGATTTATAAGGGATTTTGCCGATTTCGGCCTATTGGTTAAAAAATGA
GCTGATTTAACAAAAATTTAACGCGAATTTTAACAAAATATTAACGCTTACAATTTCCATTCGCCATTCA
GGC
